>Addgene plasmid #43563 | III-CCGA | depositor partial sequence | sequence record 58828 | III-CCGA sequence 426 bps
CGTCTCGGCTCACCCCAGAGCAGGTCGTGGCGATCGCAAGCCACGACGGAGGAAAGCAAGCCTTGGAAAC
AGTACAGAGGCTGTTGCCTGTGCTGTGCCAAGCGCACGGACTCACCCCAGAGCAGGTCGTGGCGATCGCA
AGCCACGACGGAGGAAAGCAAGCCTTGGAAACAGTACAGAGGCTGTTGCCTGTGCTGTGCCAAGCGCACG
GCCTCACCCCAGAGCAGGTCGTGGCAATCGCGAGCAATAACGGCGGAAAACAGGCTTTGGAAACGGTGCA
GAGGCTCCTTCCAGTGCTGTGCCAAGCGCACGGATTAACCCCAGAGCAGGTCGTGGCGATCGCCTCCAAC
ATTGGCGGGAAACAGGCACTCGAGACTGTCCAGCGCCTGCTTCCCGTGCTGTGCCAAGCGCACGGACTCA
GAGACG
