>Addgene plasmid #43563 | III-CCGA | addgene partial sequence | sequence record 61591 | M13-F20
GGGCGATTGGGCCCTCTGATGCATGCTCGAGCGGCCGCCAGTGTGATGGATATCTGCAGAATTCGCCCTT
GCCGTCCTAGCGCGTCTCGGCTCACCCCAGAGCAGGTCGTGGCGATCGCAAGCCACGACGGAGGAAAGCA
AGCCTTGGAAACAGTACAGAGGCTGTTGCCTGTGCTGTGCCAAGCGCACGGACTCACCCCAGAGCAGGTC
GTGGCGATCGCAAGCCACGACGGAGGAAAGCAAGCCTTGGAAACAGTACAGAGGCTGTTGCCTGTGCTGT
GCCAAGCGCACGGCCTCACCCCAGAGCAGGTCGTGGCAATCGCGAGCAATAACGGCGGAAAACAGGCTTT
GGAAACGGTGCAGAGGCTCCTTCCAGTGCTGTGCCAAGCGCACGGATTAACCCCAGAGCAGGTCGTGGCG
ATCGCCTCCAACATTGGCGGGAAACAGGCACTCGAGACTGTCCAGCGCCTGCTTCCCGTGCTGTGCCAAG
CGCACGGACTCAGAGACGTGGGCACAGGAAAGAAGGGCGAATTCCAGCACACTGGCGGCCGTTACTAGTG
GATCCGAGCTCGGTACCAAGCTTGATGCATAGCTTGAGTATTCTATAGTGTCACCTAAATAGCTTGGCGT
AATCATGGTCATAGCTGTTTCCTGTGTGAAATTGTTATCCGCTCACAATTCCACACAACATACGAGCCGG
AAGCATAAAGTGTAAAGCCTGGGGTGCCTAATGAGTGAGCTAACTCACATTAATTGCGTTGGTATGCCNT
TCATCGANTNCTGCATNTAGNCGCACCGAAGGTGTTGCNTCTNNNNTTATNAGT
