>Addgene plasmid #43563 | III-CCGA | addgene partial sequence | sequence record 61592 | M13-F20 5'-TGTAAAACGACGGCCAGT-3'
GGGCGATTGGGCCCTCTGATGCATGCTCGAGCGGCCGCCAGTGTGATGGATATCTGCAGAATTCGCCCTT
GCCGTCCTAGCGCGTCTCGGCTCACCCCAGAGCAGGTCGTGGCGATCGCAAGCCACGACGGAGGAAAGCA
AGCCTTGGAAACAGTACAGAGGCTGTTGCCTGTGCTGTGCCAAGCGCACGGACTCACCCCAGAGCAGGTC
GTGGCGATCGCAAGCCACGACGGAGGAAAGCAAGCCTTGGAAACAGTACAGAGGCTGTTGCCTGTGCTGT
GCCAAGCGCACGGCCTCACCCCAGAGCAGGTCGTGGCAATCGCGAGCAATAACGGCGGAAAACAGGCTTT
GGAAACGGTGCAGAGGCTCCTTCCAGTGCTGTGCCAAGCGCACGGATTAACCCCAGAGCAGGTCGTGGCG
ATCGCCTCCAACATTGGCGGGAAACAGGCACTCGAGACTGTCCAGCGCCTGCTTCCCGTGCTGTGCCAAG
CGCACGGACTCAGAGACGTGGGCACAGGAAAGAAGGGCGAATTCCAGCACACTGGCGGCCGTTACTAGTG
GATCCGAGCTCGGTACCAAGCTTGATGCATAGCTTGAGTATTCTATAGTGTCACCTAAATAGCTTGGCGT
AATCATGGTCATAGCTGTTTCCTGTGTGAAATTGTTATCCGCTCACAATTCCACACAACATACGAGCCGG
AAGCATAAAGTGTAAAGCCTGGGGTGCCTAATGAGTGAGCTAACTCACATTAATTGCGTT
