[The description below was written by a language model from this plasmid's Addgene catalogue record.]
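Description:
III-CCGA is a bacterial cloning plasmid built on the commercial pCRII-TOPO backbone (about 4 kb without insert), into which a 426 bp synthetic fragment was introduced by TOPO cloning. It is maintained at high copy number in E. coli and is selectable with both ampicillin and kanamycin, reflecting the two resistance markers carried by this backbone. No feature table accompanies the record, so the exact positions of the origin, resistance genes and flanking elements are not documented here. However, the listed sequencing primers (T7 on the 5′ side and M13 reverse on the 3′ side) indicate that the insert sits in the standard TOPO cloning site between these primer-binding sites.

The insert is named only "III-CCGA" and described as synthetic; the record does not spell out its composition. The plasmid was deposited in connection with a TALEN genome-editing system developed for making human stem cell-based disease models. The name and size suggest a pre-assembled block of four TALE repeat modules recognising the bases C, C, G and A, with "III" probably marking the block's position in an ordered assembly scheme. This reading is an inference from the name, size and associated work rather than something stated in the catalogue fields. There is no promoter driving expression of the fragment in a target cell, no tag and no reporter listed. The construct therefore appears to be a storage and propagation vector for a library part, from which the fragment would be released or amplified and combined with other modules to build a full-length TALE DNA-binding array in a separate nuclease expression vector.
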