Addgene plasmid #43563: III-CCGA
Depositing lab: Chad Cowan & Kiran Musunuru. Depositing organization: Harvard University. Publication: A TALEN Genome-Editing System for Generating Human Stem Cell-Based Disease Models. Ding Q, Lee YK, Schaefer EA, Peters DT, Veres A, Kim K, Kuperwasser N, Motola DL, Meissner TB, Hendriks WT, Trevisan M, Gupta RM, Moisan A, Banks E, Friesen M, Schinzel RT, Xia F, Tang A, Xia Y, Figueroa E, Wann A, Ahfeldt T, Daheron L, Zhang F, Rubin LL, Peng LF, Chung RT, Musunuru K, Cowan CA. Cell Stem Cell. 2012 Dec 12. pii: S1934-5909(12)00645-5. doi: 10.1016/j.stem.2012.11.011. PubMed 23246482.
Backbone
  Vector backbone: pCRII-TOPO
  Backbone manufacturer: Invitrogen
  Backbone size w/o insert (bp): 3973
  Vector type: Bacterial Cloning
Growth in bacteria
  Bacterial resistance: Ampicillin and Kanamycin, 100 & 50 μg/mL
  Growth temperature: 37°C
  Growth strain: Top10
  Copy number: High Copy
Gene/Insert
  Gene/Insert name: III-CCGA
  Species: Synthetic
  Insert size (bp): 426
  Cloning method: TOPO Cloning
  Sequencing primers: 5′ T7; 3′ M13-rev
Terms and licenses: Academic/Nonprofit Terms; Industry Terms: Not Available to Industry
How to cite: III-CCGA was a gift from Chad Cowan & Kiran Musunuru (Addgene plasmid # 43563 ; http://n2t.net/addgene:43563 ; RRID:Addgene_43563)
